Addgene plasmid #91660: pPN281
Purpose: Express sgRNA targeting human RIMS1
Depositing lab: Lindy Barrett. Depositing organization: Broad Institute. Publication: A Scaled Framework for CRISPR Editing of Human Pluripotent Stem Cells to Study Psychiatric Disease. Hazelbaker DZ, Beccard A, Bara AM, Dabkowski N, Messana A, Mazzucato P, Lam D, Manning D, Eggan K, Barrett LE. Stem Cell Reports. 2017 Oct 10;9(4):1315-1327. doi: 10.1016/j.stemcr.2017.09.006. PubMed 29020615.
Backbone
  Vector backbone: pUC19-U6 promoter
  Vector type: CRISPR
Growth in bacteria
  Bacterial resistance: Ampicillin, 100 μg/mL
  Growth temperature: 37°C
  Growth strain: DH5alpha
  Copy number: High Copy
Gene/Insert
  Gene/Insert name: RIMS1 (alt name: NM_014989.5)
  gRNA/shRNA sequence: GTAGTTGGACACCTAAGAGC
  Species: H. sapiens (human)
  Insert size (bp): 21
  Entrez Gene: RIMS1 (a.k.a. CORD7, RAB3IP2, RIM, RIM1)
  Promoter: U6
  Cloning method: Restriction Enzyme; 5′ cloning site BbsI (destroyed during cloning); 3′ cloning site BbsI (destroyed during cloning)
  Sequencing primers: 5′ M13F (-21)
Terms and licenses: Academic/Nonprofit Terms; Industry Terms: Not Available to Industry
How to cite: pPN281 was a gift from Lindy Barrett (Addgene plasmid # 91660 ; http://n2t.net/addgene:91660 ; RRID:Addgene_91660)
