[The description below was written by a language model from this plasmid's Addgene catalogue record and pLannotate feature annotations shown in this document.]
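Description:
pPN281 is a small (about 3.0 kb) CRISPR guide RNA expression plasmid built on a pUC19 backbone carrying a human U6 promoter. It is propagated in E. coli as a high-copy plasmid through the ColE1/pUC-type origin and selected with ampicillin via the β-lactamase (AmpR) gene and its native promoter. The remaining annotated elements are leftovers of the pUC19 backbone and play no role in the plasmid's intended function. They comprise the lac promoter, lac operator and CAP binding site, fragments of lacZα, lacI, rop and bom, and part of the multiple cloning site.

The payload is a single sgRNA cassette. The U6 promoter, an RNA polymerase III promoter suited to producing short, uncapped transcripts, is followed by a short gap in the annotation and then the Streptococcus pyogenes Cas9 guide RNA scaffold. The gap corresponds to the roughly 20-nucleotide spacer targeting human RIMS1 (also known as RIM1, RAB3IP2 or CORD7). The spacer was inserted by restriction cloning between two BbsI sites, both of which were destroyed in the process. Transcription therefore yields a complete single guide RNA that directs SpCas9 to the RIMS1 locus.

The plasmid encodes no Cas9, no mammalian selection marker and no reporter, so the nuclease must be supplied separately, for example from a co-delivered plasmid or a Cas9-expressing cell line. The associated publication describes a scaled framework for CRISPR editing of human pluripotent stem cells to study genes linked to psychiatric disease, and pPN281 appears to be the RIMS1-targeting guide from that work.
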