Features (pLannotate 1.2.2; 13 found; start..end, strand, type, name):
      1..241     +  promoter       U6 promoter: RNA polymerase III promoter for human U6 snRNA
    271..346     +  misc_RNA       gRNA scaffold: guide RNA scaffold for the Streptococcus pyogenes CRISPR/Cas9 system
    395..411     -  protein_bind   lac operator: The lac repressor binds to the lac operator to inhibit transcription in E. coli. This inhibition can be relieved by adding lactose or isopropyl-β-D-thiogalactopyranoside (IPTG). lac repressor encoded by lacI
    419..449     -  promoter       lac promoter: promoter for the E. coli lac operon
    464..485     -  protein_bind   CAP binding site: CAP binding activates transcription in the presence of cAMP. E. coli catabolite activator protein
    498..590     -  CDS            lacI (fragment): lac repressor; lacI; The lac repressor binds to the lac operator to inhibit transcription in E. coli. This inhibition can be relieved by adding lactose or isopropyl-β-D-thiogalactopyranoside (IPTG).
    773..1361    -  rep_origin     ori: high-copy-number ColE1/pMB1/pBR322/pUC origin of replication
   1532..2392    -  CDS            AmpR: β-lactamase; bla; confers resistance to ampicillin, carbenicillin, and related antibiotics
   2393..2497    -  promoter       AmpR promoter: bla
   2592..2627    +  CDS            rop (fragment): Rop protein, which maintains plasmids at low copy number; rop
   2729..2828    +  misc_feature   bom (fragment): basis of mobility region from pBR322
   2834..2991    -  CDS            lacZα (fragment): LacZα fragment of β-galactosidase; lacZ fragment
   2988..3014    +  misc_feature   MCS (fragment): pUC18/19 multiple cloning site
>Addgene plasmid #91660 | pPN281 | addgene full sequence | sequence record 180468 | Addgene NGS Result
GAGGGCCTATTTCCCATGATTCCTTCATATTTGCATATACGATACAAGGCTGTTAGAGAGATAATTGGAA
TTAATTTGACTGTAAACACAAAGATATTAGTACAAAATACGTGACGTAGAAAGTAATAATTTCTTGGGTA
GTTTGCAGTTTTAAAATTATGTTTTAAAATGGACTATCATATGCTTACCGTAACTTGAAAGTATTTCGAT
TTCTTGGCTTTATATATCTTGTGGAAAGGACGAAACACCGGTAGTTGGACACCTAAGAGCGTTTTAGAGC
TAGAAATAGCAAGTTAAAATAAGGCTAGTCCGTTATCAACTTGAAAAAGTGGCACCGAGTCGGTGCTTTT
TTAAGCTTGGCGTAATCATGGTCATAGCTGTTTCCTGTGTGAAATTGTTATCCGCTCACAATTCCACACA
ACATACGAGCCGGAAGCATAAAGTGTAAAGCCTGGGGTGCCTAATGAGTGAGCTAACTCACATTAATTGC
GTTGCGCTCACTGCCCGCTTTCCAGTCGGGAAACCTGTCGTGCCAGCTGCATTAATGAATCGGCCAACGC
GCGGGGAGAGGCGGTTTGCGTATTGGGCGCTCTTCCGCTTCCTCGCTCACTGACTCGCTGCGCTCGGTCG
TTCGGCTGCGGCGAGCGGTATCAGCTCACTCAAAGGCGGTAATACGGTTATCCACAGAATCAGGGGATAA
CGCAGGAAAGAACATGTGAGCAAAAGGCCAGCAAAAGGCCAGGAACCGTAAAAAGGCCGCGTTGCTGGCG
TTTTTCCATAGGCTCCGCCCCCCTGACGAGCATCACAAAAATCGACGCTCAAGTCAGAGGTGGCGAAACC
CGACAGGACTATAAAGATACCAGGCGTTTCCCCCTGGAAGCTCCCTCGTGCGCTCTCCTGTTCCGACCCT
GCCGCTTACCGGATACCTGTCCGCCTTTCTCCCTTCGGGAAGCGTGGCGCTTTCTCATAGCTCACGCTGT
AGGTATCTCAGTTCGGTGTAGGTCGTTCGCTCCAAGCTGGGCTGTGTGCACGAACCCCCCGTTCAGCCCG
ACCGCTGCGCCTTATCCGGTAACTATCGTCTTGAGTCCAACCCGGTAAGACACGACTTATCGCCACTGGC
AGCAGCCACTGGTAACAGGATTAGCAGAGCGAGGTATGTAGGCGGTGCTACAGAGTTCTTGAAGTGGTGG
CCTAACTACGGCTACACTAGAAGAACAGTATTTGGTATCTGCGCTCTGCTGAAGCCAGTTACCTTCGGAA
AAAGAGTTGGTAGCTCTTGATCCGGCAAACAAACCACCGCTGGTAGCGGTGGTTTTTTTGTTTGCAAGCA
GCAGATTACGCGCAGAAAAAAAGGATCTCAAGAAGATCCTTTGATCTTTTCTACGGGGTCTGACGCTCAG
TGGAACGAAAACTCACGTTAAGGGATTTTGGTCATGAGATTATCAAAAAGGATCTTCACCTAGATCCTTT
TAAATTAAAAATGAAGTTTTAAATCAATCTAAAGTATATATGAGTAAACTTGGTCTGACAGTTACCAATG
CTTAATCAGTGAGGCACCTATCTCAGCGATCTGTCTATTTCGTTCATCCATAGTTGCCTGACTCCCCGTC
GTGTAGATAACTACGATACGGGAGGGCTTACCATCTGGCCCCAGTGCTGCAATGATACCGCGAGACCCAC
GCTCACCGGCTCCAGATTTATCAGCAATAAACCAGCCAGCCGGAAGGGCCGAGCGCAGAAGTGGTCCTGC
AACTTTATCCGCCTCCATCCAGTCTATTAATTGTTGCCGGGAAGCTAGAGTAAGTAGTTCGCCAGTTAAT
AGTTTGCGCAACGTTGTTGCCATTGCTACAGGCATCGTGGTGTCACGCTCGTCGTTTGGTATGGCTTCAT
TCAGCTCCGGTTCCCAACGATCAAGGCGAGTTACATGATCCCCCATGTTGTGCAAAAAAGCGGTTAGCTC
CTTCGGTCCTCCGATCGTTGTCAGAAGTAAGTTGGCCGCAGTGTTATCACTCATGGTTATGGCAGCACTG
CATAATTCTCTTACTGTCATGCCATCCGTAAGATGCTTTTCTGTGACTGGTGAGTACTCAACCAAGTCAT
TCTGAGAATAGTGTATGCGGCGACCGAGTTGCTCTTGCCCGGCGTCAATACGGGATAATACCGCGCCACA
TAGCAGAACTTTAAAAGTGCTCATCATTGGAAAACGTTCTTCGGGGCGAAAACTCTCAAGGATCTTACCG
CTGTTGAGATCCAGTTCGATGTAACCCACTCGTGCACCCAACTGATCTTCAGCATCTTTTACTTTCACCA
GCGTTTCTGGGTGAGCAAAAACAGGAAGGCAAAATGCCGCAAAAAAGGGAATAAGGGCGACACGGAAATG
TTGAATACTCATACTCTTCCTTTTTCAATATTATTGAAGCATTTATCAGGGTTATTGTCTCATGAGCGGA
TACATATTTGAATGTATTTAGAAAAATAAACAAATAGGGGTTCCGCGCACATTTCCCCGAAAAGTGCCAC
CTGACGTCTAAGAAACCATTATTATCATGACATTAACCTATAAAAATAGGCGTATCACGAGGCCCTTTCG
TCTCGCGCGTTTCGGTGATGACGGTGAAAACCTCTGACACATGCAGCTCCCGGAGACGGTCACAGCTTGT
CTGTAAGCGGATGCCGGGAGCAGACAAGCCCGTCAGGGCGCGTCAGCGGGTGTTGGCGGGTGTCGGGGCT
GGCTTAACTATGCGGCATCAGAGCAGATTGTACTGAGAGTGCACCATATGCGGTGTGAAATACCGCACAG
ATGCGTAAGGAGAAAATACCGCATCAGGCGCCATTCGCCATTCAGGCTGCGCAACTGTTGGGAAGGGCGA
TCGGTGCGGGCCTCTTCGCTATTACGCCAGCTGGCGAAAGGGGGATGTGCTGCAAGGCGATTAAGTTGGG
TAACGCCAGGGTTTTCCCAGTCACGACGTTGTAAAACGACGGCCAGTGAATTCGAGCTCGGTACCCGGGG
ATCCGTTAATTAA
